>Addgene plasmid #187194 | pLZRS-panTRK-CR1-EGFP | addgene full sequence | sequence record 376908 | Addgene NGS Result
CTTGCCCGGCGTCAATACGGGATAATACCGCGCCACATAGCAGAACTTTAAAAGTGCTCATCATTGGAAA
ACGTTCTTCGGGGCGAAAACTCTCAAGGATCTTACCGCTGTTGAGATCCAGTTCGATGTAACCCACTCGT
GCACCCAACTGATCTTCAGCATCTTTTACTTTCACCAGCGTTTCTGGGTGAGCAAAAACAGGAAGGCAAA
ATGCCGCAAAAAAGGGAATAAGGGCGACACGGAAATGTTGAATACTCATACTCTTCCTTTTTCAATATTA
TTGAAGCATTTATCAGGGTTATTGTCTCATGAGCGGATACATATTTGAATGTATTTAGAAAAATAAACAA
ATAGGGGTTCCGCGCACATTTCCCCGAAAAGTGCCACCAGCTTTGCTCTTAGGAGTTTCCTAATACATCC
CAAACTCAAATATATAAAGCATTTGACTTGTTCTATGCCCTAGGGGGCGGGGGGAAGCTAAGCCAGCTTT
TTTTAACATTTAAAATGTTAATTCCATTTTAAATGCACAGATGTTTTTATTTCATAAGGGTTTCAATGTG
CATGAATGCTGCAATATTCCTGTTACCAAAGCTAGTATAAATAAAAATAGATAAACGTGGAAATTACTTA
GAGTTTCTGTCATTAACGTTTCCTTCCTCAGTTGACAACATAAATGCGCTGCTGAGAAGCCAGTTTGCAT
CTGTCAGGATCAATTTCCCATTATGCCAGTCATATTAATTACTAGTCAATTAGTTGATTTTTATTTTTGA
CATATACATGTGAAAGACCCCACCTGTAGGTTTGGCAAGCTAGCTTAAGTAACGCCATTTTGCAAGGCAT
GGAAAAATACATAACTGAGAATAGAAAAGTTCAGATCAAGGTCAGGAACAGATGGAACAGCTGAATATGG
GCCAAACAGGATATCTGTGGTAAGCAGTTCCTGCCCCGGCTCAGGGCCAAGAACAGATGGAACAGCTGAA
TATGGGCCAAACAGGATATCTGTGGTAAGCAGTTCCTGCCCCGGCTCAGGGCCAAGAACAGATGGTCCCC
AGATGCGGTCCAGCCCTCAGCAGTTTCTAGAGAACCATCAGATGTTTCCAGGGTGCCCCAAGGACCTGAA
ATGACCCTGTGCCTTATTTGAACTAACCAATCAGTTCGCTTCTCGCTTCTGTTCGCGCGCTTCTGCTCCC
CGAGCTCAATAAAAGAGCCCACAACCCCTCACTCGGCGCGCCAGTCCTCCGATTGACTGAGTCGCCCGGG
TACCCGTGTATCCAATAAACCCTCTTGCAGTTGCATCCGACTTGTGGTCTCGCTGTTCCTTGGGAGGGTC
TCCTCTGAGTGATTGACTACCCGTCAGCGGGGGTCTTTCATTTGGGGGCTCGTCCGGGATCGGGAGACCC
CTGCCCAGGGACCACCGACCCACCACCGGGAGGTAAGCTGGCCAGCAACTTATCTGTGTCTGTCCGATTG
TCTAGTGTCTATGACTGATTTTATGCGCCTGCGTCGGTACTAGTTAGCTAACTAGCTCTGTATCTGGCGG
ACCCGTGGTGGAACTGACGAGTTCGGAACACCCGGCCGCAACCCTGGGAGACGTCCCAGGGACTTCGGGG
GCCGTTTTTGTGGCCCGACCTGAGTCCAAAAATCCCGATCGTTTTGGACTCTTTGGTGCACCCCCCTTAG
AGGAGGGATATGTGGTTCTGGTAGGAGACGAGAACCTAAAACAGTTCCCGCCTCCGTCTGAATTTTTGCT
TTCGGTTTGGGACCGAAGCCGCGCCGCGCGTCTTGTCTGCTGCAGCATCGTTCTGTGTTGTCTCTGTCTG
ACTGTGTTTCTGTATTTGTCTGAAAATATGGGCCCGGGCCAGACTGTTACCACTCCCTTAAGTTTGACCT
TAGGTCACTGGAAAGATGTCGAGCGGATCGCTCACAACCAGTCGGTAGATGTCAAGAAGAGACGTTGGGT
TACCTTCTGCTCTGCAGAATGGCCAACCTTTAACGTCGGATGGCCGCGAGACGGCACCTTTAACCGAGAC
CTCATCACCCAGGTTAAGATCAAGGTCTTTTCACCTGGCCCGCATGGACACCCAGACCAGGTCCCCTACA
TCGTGACCTGGGAAGCCTTGGCTTTTGACCCCCCTCCCTGGGTCAAGCCCTTTGTACACCCTAAGCCTCC
GCCTCCTCTTCCTCCATCCGCCCCGTCTCTCCCCCTTGAACCTCCTCGTTCGACCCCGCCTCGATCCTCC
CTTTATCCAGCCCTCACTCCTTCTCTAGGCGCCCCCATATGGCCATATGAGATCTTATATGGGGCACCCC
CGCCCCTTGTAAACTTCCCTGACCCTGACATGACAAGAGTTACTAACAGCCCCTCTCTCCAAGCTCACTT
ACAGGCTCTCTACTTAGTCCAGCACGAAGTCTGGAGACCTCTGGCGGCAGCCTACCAAGAACAACTGGAC
CGACCGGTGGTACCTCACCCTTACCGAGTCGGCGACACAGTGTGGGTCCGCCGACACCAGACTAAGAACC
TAGAACCTCGCTGGAAAGGACCTTACACAGTCCTGCTGACCACCCCCACCGCCCTCAAAGTAGACGGCAT
CGCAGCTTGGATACACGCCGCCCACGTGAAGGCTGCCGACCCCGGGGGTGGACCATCCTCTAGACTGCCG
GATCCCAGTGTGGTGGTACGGGAATTCGCGGCCGCTCTAGAACTAGTGGATCCCCCGGGCTGCAGGAATT
CGATTCGACCATGGATGTCTCTCTTTGCCCAGCCAAGTGTAGTTTCTGGCGGATTTTCTTGCTGGGAAGC
GTCTGGCTGGACTATGTGGGCTCCGTGCTGGCTTGCCCTGCAAATTGTGTCTGCAGCAAGACTGAGATCA
ATTGCCGGCGGCCGGACGATGGGAACCTCTTCCCCCTCCTGGAAGGGCAGGATTCAGGGAACAGCAATGG
GAACGCCAATATCAACATCACGGACATCTCAAGGAATATCACTTCCATACACATAGAGAACTGGCGCAGT
CTTCACACGCTCAACGCCGTGGACATGGAGCTCTACACCGGACTTCAAAAGCTGACCATCAAGAACTCAG
GACTTCGGAGCATTCAGCCCAGAGCCTTTGCCAAGAACCCCCATTTGCGTTATATAAACCTGTCAAGTAA
CCGGCTCACCACACTCTCGTGGCAGCTCTTCCAGACGCTGAGTCTTCGGGAATTGCAGTTGGAGCAGAAC
TTTTTCAACTGCAGCTGTGACATCCGCTGGATGCAGCTCTGGCAGGAGCAGGGGGAGGCCAAGCTCAACA
GCCAGAACCTCTACTGCATCAATGCTGATGGCTCCCAGCTTCCTCTCTTCCGCATGAACATCAGTCAGTG
TGACCTTCCTGAGATCAGCGTGAGCCACGTCAACCTGACCGTACGAGAGGGTGACAATGCTGTTATCACT
TGCAATGGCTCTGGATCACCCCTTCCTGATGTGGACTGGATAGTCACTGGGCTGCAGTCCATCAACACTC
ACCAGACCAATCTGAACTGGACCAATGTTCATGCCATCAACTTGACGCTGGTGAATGTGACGAGTGAGGA
CAATGGCTTCACCCTGACGTGCATTGCAGAGAACGTGGTGGGCATGAGCAATGCCAGTGTTGCCCTCACT
GTCTACTATCCCCCACGTGTGGTGAGCCTGGAGGAACCGGTGGAGATGCATCACTGGTGCATCCCGTTCT
CGGTGGACGGCAACCCCCCACCAACGCTGCACTGGCTGCACAATGGAAGCGTGCTGAACGAGACTAGTTT
CATCTTCACGGAATTCCTCGAGCCTGCAGCCAATGAGACCGTGCGGCACGGCTGCCTGCTCTTCAACAAG
CCTACTCACGTCAACAATGGCAACTATACCCTGATAGCCAAGAACCCACTTGGTACCGCCAATCAGACCA
TCAATGGACACTTCATGGATGAGCCCTTCCCATTTGACGAAGAGGATCCCATACCTGACACTAACAGTAC
TTCCGGAGACCCGGTGGAGAAGAAGGACGAAACACCTTTTGGGGTCTCGGTGGCTGTGGGCCTGGCCGTC
TTTGCCTGCCTCTTCCTTTCTACGCTGCTCCTTGTGCTCAACAAATGTGGACGGAGAAACAAGTTTGGGA
TCAACCGCCCGGCTGTGCTGGCTCCAGAGGATGGGCTGGCCATGTCCCTGCATTTCATGACATTGGGTGG
CAGCTCCCTGTCCCCCACCGAGGGCAAAGGCTCTGGGCTCCAAGGCCACATCATCGAGAACCCACAATAC
TTCAGTGATGCCTGTGTTCACCACATCAAGCGCCGGGACATCGTGCTCAAGTGGGAGCTGGGGGAGGGCG
CCTTTGGGAAGGTCTTCCTTGCTGAGTGCCACAACCTCCTGCCTGAGCAGGACAAGATGCTGGTGGCTGT
CAAGGCACTGAAGGAGGCGTCCGAGAGTGCTCGGCAGGACTTCCAACGTGAGGCTGAGCTGCTCACCATG
CTGCAGCACCAGCACATCGTGCGCTTCTTCGGCGTCTGCACCGAGGGCCGCCCCCTGCTCATGGTCTTTG
AGTATATGCGGCACGGGGACCTCAACCGCTTCCTCCGATCCCATGGACCTGATGCCAAGCTGCTGGCTGG
TGGGGAGGATGTGGCTCCAGGCCCCCTGGGTCTGGGGCAGCTGCTGGCCGTGGCTAGCCAGGTCGCTGCG
GGGATGGTGTACCTGGCGGGTCTGCATTTTGTGCACCGGGACCTGGCCACACGCAACTGTCTAGTGGGCC
AGGGACTGGTGGTCAAGATTGGTGATTTTGGCATGAGCAGGGATATCTACAGCACCGACTATTACCGTGT
GGGAGGCCGCACCATGCTGCCCATTCGCTGGATGCCGCCCGAGAGCATCCTGTACCGTAAGTTCACCACC
GAGAGCGACGTGTGGAGCTTCGGCGTGGTGCTCTGGGAGATCTTCACCTACGGCAAGCAGCCCTGGTACC
AGCTCTCCAACACGGAGGCAATCGACTGCATCACGCAGGGACGTGAGTTGGAGCGGCCACGTGCCTGCCC
ACCAGAGGTCTACGCCATCATGCGGGGCTGCTGGCAGCGGGAGCCCCAGCAACGCCACAGCATCAAGGAT
GTGCACGCCCGGCTGCAAGCCCTGGCCCAGGCACCTCCTGTCTACCTGGATGTCCTGGGCGAATTCACCA
TGGTGAGCAAGGGCGAGGAGCTGTTCACCGGGGTGGTGCCCATCCTGGTCGAGCTGGACGGCGACGTAAA
CGGCCACAAGTTCAGCGTGTCCGGCGAGGGCGAGGGCGATGCCACCTACGGCAAGCTGACCCTGAAGTTC
ATCTGCACCACCGGCAAGCTGCCCGTGCCCTGGCCCACCCTCGTGACCACCCTGACCTACGGCGTGCAGT
GCTTCAGCCGCTACCCCGACCACATGAAGCAGCACGACTTCTTCAAGTCCGCCATGCCCGAAGGCTACGT
CCAGGAGCGCACCATCTTCTTCAAGGACGACGGCAACTACAAGACCCGCGCCGAGGTGAAGTTCGAGGGC
GACACCCTGGTGAACCGCATCGAGCTGAAGGGCATCGACTTCAAGGAGGACGGCAACATCCTGGGGCACA
AGCTGGAGTACAACTACAACAGCCACAACGTCTATATCATGGCCGACAAGCAGAAGAACGGCATCAAGGT
GAACTTCAAGATCCGCCACAACATCGAGGACGGCAGCGTGCAGCTCGCCGACCACTACCAGCAGAACACC
CCCATCGGCGACGGCCCCGTGCTGCTGCCCGACAACCACTACCTGAGCACCCAGTCCGCCCTGAGCAAAG
ACCCCAACGAGAAGCGCGATCACATGGTCCTGCTGGAGTTCGTGACCGCCGCCGGGATCATCAAGCTTAT
CGATACCGTCGAGGGGCCGCCAGCACAGTGGTCGACGATAAAATAAAAGATTTTATTTAGTCTCCAGAAA
AAGGGGGGAATGAAAGACCCCACCTGTAGGTTTGGCAAGCTAGCTTAAGTAACGCCATTTTGCAAGGCAT
GGAAAAATACATAACTGAGAATAGAGAAGTTCAGATCAAGGTCAGGAACAGATGGAACAGCTGAATATGG
GCCAAACAGGATATCTGTGGTAAGCAGTTCCTGCCCCGGCTCAGGGCCAAGAACAGATGGAACAGCTGAA
TATGGGCCAAACAGGATATCTGTGGTAAGCAGTTCCTGCCCCGGCTCAGGGCCAAGAACAGATGGTCCCC
AGATGCGGTCCAGCCCTCAGCAGTTTCTAGAGAACCATCAGATGTTTCCAGGGTGCCCCAAGGACCTGAA
ATGACCCTGTGCCTTATTTGAACTAACCAATCAGTTCGCTTCTCGCTTCTGTTCGCGCGCTTCTGCTCCC
CGAGCTCAATAAAAGAGCCCACAACCCCTCACTCGGGGCGCCAGTCCTCCGATTGACTGAGTCGCCCGGG
TACCCGTGTATCCAATAAACCCTCTTGCAGTTGCATCCGACTTGTGGTCTCGCTGTTCCTTGGGAGGGTC
TCCTCTGAGTGATTGACTACCCGTCAGCGGGGGTCTTTCACATGCAGCATGTATCAAAATTAATTTGGTT
TTTTTTCTTAAGTATTTACATTAAATGGCCATAGTTGCATTAATGAATCGGCCAACGCGCGGGGAGAGGC
GGTTTGCGTATTGGGCGCTCTTCCGCTTCCTCGCTCACTGACTCGCTGCGCTCGGTCGTTCGGCTGCGGC
GAGCGGTATCAGCTCACTCAAAGGCGGTAATACGGTTATCCACAGAATCAGGGGATAACGCAGGAAAGAA
CATGTGAGCAAAAGGCCAGCAAAAGGCCAGGAACCGTAAAAAGGCCGCGTTGCTGGCGTTTTTCCATAGG
CTCCGCCCCCCTGACGAGCATCACAAAAATCGACGCTCAAGTCAGAGGTGGCGAAACCCGACAGGACTAT
AAAGATACCAGGCGTTTCCCCCTGGAAGCTCCCTCGTGCGCTCTCCTGTTCCGACCCTGCCGCTTACCGG
ATACCTGTCCGCCTTTCTCCCTTCGGGAAGCGTGGCGCTTTCTCATAGCTCACGCTGTAGGTATCTCAGT
TCGGTGTAGGTCGTTCGCTCCAAGCTGGGCTGTGTGCACGAACCCCCCGTTCAGCCCGACCGCTGCGCCT
TATCCGGTAACTATCGTCTTGAGTCCAACCCGGTAAGACACGACTTATCGCCACTGGCAGCAGCCACTGG
TAACAGGATTAGCAGAGCGAGGTATGTAGGCGGTGCTACAGAGTTCTTGAAGTGGTGGCCTAACTACGGC
TACACTAGAAGAACAGTATTTGGTATCTGCGCTCTGCTGAAGCCAGTTACCTTCGGAAAAAGAGTTGGTA
GCTCTTGATCCGGCAAACAAACCACCGCTGGTAGCGGTGGTTTTTTTGTTTGCAAGCAGCAGATTACGCG
CAGAAAAAAAGGATCTCAAGAAGATCCTTTGATCTTTTCTACGGGGTCTGACGCTCAGTGGAACGAAAAC
TCACGTTAAGGGATTTTGGTCATGAGATTATCAAAAAGGATCTTCACCTAGATCCTTTTGCGGCCGAATT
AGATCCAGACATGATAAGATACATTGATGAGTTTGGACAAACCACAACTAGAATGCAGTGAAAAAAATGC
TTTATTTGTGAAATTTGTGATGCTATTGCTTTATTTGTAACCATTATAAGCTGCAATAAACAAGTTAACA
ACAACAATTGCATTCATTTTATGTTTCAGGTTCAGGGGGAGGTGTGGGAGGTTTTTTAAAGCAAGTAAAA
CCTCTACAAATGTGGTATGGCTGATTATGATCCTCTAGAGTCGGTGGGCCTCGGGGGCGGGTGCGGGGTC
GGCGGGGCCGCCCCGGGTGGCTTCGGTCGGAGCCATGGGGTCGTGCGCTCCTTTCGGTCGGGCGCTGCGG
GTCGTGGGGCGGGCGTCAGGCACCGGGCTTGCGGGTCATGCACCAGGTGCGCGGTCCTTCGGGCACCTCG
ACGTCGGCGGTGACGGTGAAGCCGAGCCGCTCGTAGAAGGGGAGGTTGCGGGGCGCGGAGGTCTCCAGGA
AGGCGGGCACCCCGGCGCGCTCGGCCGCCTCCACTCCGGGGAGCACGACGGCGCTGCCCAGACCCTTGCC
CTGGTGGTCGGGCGAGACGCCGACGGTGGCCAGGAACCACGCGGGCTCCTTGGGCCGGTGCGGCGCCAGG
AGGCCTTCCATCTGTTGCTGCGCGGCCAGCCGGGAACCGCTCAACTCGGCCATGCGCGGGCCGATCTCGG
CGAACACCGCCCCCGCTTCGACGCTCTCCGGCGTGGTCCAGACCGCCACCGCGGCGCCGTCGTCCGCGAC
CCACACCTTGCCGATGTCGAGCCCGACGCGCGTGAGGAAGAGTTCTTGCAGCTCGGTGACCCGCTCGATG
TGGCGGTCCGGGTCGACGGTGTGGCGCGTGGCGGGGTAGTCGGCGAACGCGGCGGCGAGGGTGCGTACGG
CCCGGGGGACGTCGTCGCGGGTGGCGAGGCGCACCGTGGGCTTGTACTCGGTCATGGAAGGTCGTCTCCT
TGTGAGGGGTCAGGGGCGTGGGTCAGGGGATGGTGGCGGCACCGGTCGTGGCGGCCGACCTGCAGGTCGA
AAGGCCCGGAGATGAGGAAGAGGAGAACAGCGCGGCAGACGTGCGCTTTTGAAGCGTGCAGAATGCCGGG
CCTCCGGAGGACCTTCGGGCGCCCGCCCCGCCCCTGAGCCCGCCCCTGAGCCCGCCCCCGGACCCACCCC
TTCCCAGCCTCTGAGCCCAGAAAGCGAAGGAGCAAAGCTGCTATTGGCCGCTGCCCCAAAGGCCTACCCG
CTTCCATTGCTCAGCGGTGCTGTCCATCTGCACGAGACTAGTGAGACGTGCTACTTCCATTTGTCACGTC
CTGCACGACGCGAGCTGCGGGGCGGGGGGGAACTTCCTGACTAGGGGAGGAGTAGAAGGTGGCGCGAAGG
GGCCACCAAAGAACGGAGCCGGTTGGCGCCTACCGGTGGATGTGGAATGTGTGCGAGGCCAGAGGCCACT
TGTGTAGCGCCAAGTGCCCAGCGGGGCTGCTAAAGCGCATGCTCCAGACTGCCTTGGGAAAAGCGCCTCC
CCTACCCGGTAGAATTAATTCTCATGTTTGACAGCTTATCATCGATAAGCTGATCCTCACAGGCCGCACC
CAGCTTTTCTTCCGTTGCCCCAGTAGCATCTCTGTCTGGTGACCTTGAAGAGGAAGAGGAGGGGTCCCGA
GAATCCCCATCCCTACCGTCCAGCAAAAAGGGGGACGAGGAATTTGAGGCCTGGCTTGAGGCTCAGGACG
CAAATCTTGAGGATGTTCAGCGGGAGTTTTCCGGGCTGCGAGTAATTGGTGATGAGGACGAGGATGGTTC
GGAGGATGGGGAATTTTCAGACCTGGATCTGTCTGACAGCGACCATGAAGGGGATGAGGGTGGGGGGGCT
GTTGGAGGGGGCAGGAGTCTGCACTCCCTGTATTCACTGAGCGTCGTCTAATAAAGATGTCTATTGATCT
CTTTTAGTGTGAATCATGTCTGACGAGGGGCCAGGTACAGGACCTGGAAATGGCCTAGGAGAGAAGGGAG
ACACATCTGGACCAGAAGGCTCCGGCGGCAGTGGACCTCAAAGAAGAGGGGGTGATAACCATGGACGAGG
ACGGGGAAGAGGACGAGGACGAGGAGGCGGAAGACCAGGAGCCCCGGGCGGCTCAGGATCAGGGCCAAGA
CATAGAGATGGTGTCCGGAGACCCCAAAAACGTCCAAGTTGCATTGGCTGCAAAGGGACCCACGGTGGAA
CAGGAGCAGGAGCAGGAGCGGGAGGGGCAGGAGCAGGAGGGGCAGGAGCAGGAGGAGGGGCAGGAGCAGG
AGGGGCAGGAGCAGGAGGTGGAGGCCGGGGTCGAGGAGGCAGTGGAGGCCGGGGTCGAGGAGGTAGTGGA
GGCCGGGGTCGAGGAGGTAGTGGAGGCCGCCGGGGTAGAGGACGTGAAAGAGCCAGGGGGGGAAGTCGTG
AAAGAGCCAGGGGGAGAGGTCGTGGACGTGGAGAAAAGAGGCCCAGGAGTCCCAGTAGTCAGTCATCATC
ATCCGGGTCTCCACCGCGCAGGCCCCCTCCAGGTAGAAGGCCATTTTTCCACCCTGTAGGGGAAGCCGAT
TATTTTGAATACCACCAAGAAGGTGGCCCAGATGGTGAGCCTGACGTGCCCCCGGGAGCGATAGAGCAGG
GCCCCGCAGATGACCCAGGAGAAGGCCCAAGCACTGGACCCCGGGGTCAGGGTGATGGAGGCAGGCGCAA
AAAAGGAGGGTGGTTTGGAAAGCATCGTGGTCAAGGAGGTTCCAACCCGAAATTTGAGAACATTGCAGAA
GGTTTAAGAGCTCTCCTGGCTAGGAGTCACGTAGAAAGGACTACCGACGAAGGAACTTGGGTCGCCGGTG
TGTTCGTATATGGAGGTAGTAAGACCTCCCTTTACAACCTAAGGCGAGGAACTGCCCTTGCTATTCCACA
ATGTCGTCTTACACCATTGAGTCGTCTCCCCTTTGGAATGGCCCCTGGACCCGGCCCACAACCTGGCCCG
CTAAGGGAGTCCATTGTCTGTTATTTCATGGTCTTTTTACAAACTCATATATTTGCTGAGGTTTTGAAGG
ATGCGATTAAGGACCTTGTTATGACAAAGCCCGCTCCTACCTGCAATATCAGGGTGACTGTGTGCAGCTT
TGACGATGGAGTAGATTTGCCTCCCTGGTTTCCACCTATGGTGGAAGGGGCTGCCGCGGAGGGTGATGAC
GGAGATGACGGAGATGAAGGAGGTGATGGAGATGAGGGTGAGGAAGGGCAGGAGTGATGTAACTTGTTAG
GAGACGCCCTCAATCGTATTAAAAGCCGTGTATTCCCCCGCACTAAAGAATAAATCCCCAGTAGACATCA
TGCGTGCTGTTGGTGTATTTCTGGCCATCTGTCTTGTCACCATTTTCGTCCTCCCAACATGGGGCAATTG
GGCATACCCATGTTGTCACGTCACTCAGCTCCGCGCTCAACACCTTCTCGCGTTGGAAAACATTAGCGAC
ATTTACCTGGTGAGCAATCAGACATGCGACGGCTTTAGCCTGGCCTCCTTAAATTCACCTAAGAATGGGA
GCAACCAGCAGGAAAAGGACAAGCAGCGAAAATTCACGCCCCCTTGGGAGGTGGCGGCATATGCAAAGGA
TAGCACTCCCACTCTACTACTGGGTATCATATGCTGACTGTATATGCATGAGGATAGCATATGCTACCCG
GATACAGATTAGGATAGCATATACTACCCAGATATAGATTAGGATAGCATATGCTACCCAGATATAGATT
AGGATAGCCTATGCTACCCAGATATAAATTAGGATAGCATATACTACCCAGATATAGATTAGGATAGCAT
ATGCTACCCAGATATAGATTAGGATAGCCTATGCTACCCAGATATAGATTAGGATAGCATATGCTACCCA
GATATAGATTAGGATAGCATATGCTATCCAGATATTTGGGTAGTATATGCTACCCAGATATAAATTAGGA
TAGCATATACTACCCTAATCTCTATTAGGATAGCATATGCTACCCGGATACAGATTAGGATAGCATATAC
TACCCAGATATAGATTAGGATAGCATATGCTACCCAGATATAGATTAGGATAGCCTATGCTACCCAGATA
TAAATTAGGATAGCATATACTACCCAGATATAGATTAGGATAGCATATGCTACCCAGATATAGATTAGGA
TAGCCTATGCTACCCAGATATAGATTAGGATAGCATATGCTATCCAGATATTTGGGTAGTATATGCTACC
CATGGCAACATTAGCCCACCGTGCTCTCAGCGACCTCGTGAATATGAGGACCAACAACCCTGTGCTTGGC
GCTCAGGCGCAAGTGTGTGTAATTTGTCCTCCAGATCGCAGCAATCGCGCCCCTATCTTGGCCCGCCCAC
CTACTTATGCAGGTATTCCCCGGGGTGCCATTAGTGGTTTTGTGGGCAAGTGGTTTGACCGCAGTGGTTA
GCGGGGTTACAATCAGCCAAGTTATTACACCCTTATTTTACAGTCCAAAACCGCAGGGCGGCGTGTGGGG
GCTGACGCGTGCCCCCACTCCACAATTTCAAAAAAAAGAGTGGCCACTTGTCTTTGTTTATGGGCCCCAT
TGGCGTGGAGCCCCGTTTAATTTTCGGGGGTGTTAGAGACAACCAGTGGAGTCCGCTGCTGTCGGCGTCC
ACTCTCTTTCCCCTTGTTACAAATAGAGTGTAACAACATGGTTCACCTGTCTTGGTCCCTGCCTGGGACA
CATCTTAATAACCCCAGTATCATATTGCACTAGGATTATGTGTTGCCCATAGCCATAAATTCGTGTGAGA
TGGACATCCAGTCTTTACGGCTTGTCCCCACCCCATGGATTTCTATTGTTAAAGATATTCAGAATGTTTC
ATTCCTACACTAGTATTTATTGCCCAAGGGGTTTGTGAGGGTTATATTGGTGTCATAGCACAATGCCACC
ACTGAACCCCCCGTCCAAATTTTATTCTGGGGGCGTCACCTGAAACCTTGTTTTCGAGCACCTCACATAC
ACCTTACTGTTCACAACTCAGCAGTTATTCTATTAGCTAAACGAAGGAGAATGAAGAAGCAGGCGAAGAT
TCAGGAGAGTTCACTGCCCGCTCCTTGATCTTCAGCCACTGCCCTTGTGACTAAAATGGTTCACTACCCT
CGTGGAATCCTGACCCCATGTAAATAAAACCGTGACAGCTCATGGGGTGGGAGATATCGCTGTTCCTTAG
GACCCTTTTACTAACCCTAATTCGATAGCATATGCTTCCCGTTGGGTAACATATGCTATTGAATTAGGGT
TAGTCTGGATAGTATATACTACTACCCGGGAAGCATATGCTACCCGTTTAGGGTTAACAAGGGGGCCTTA
TAAACACTATTGCTAATGCCCTCTTGAGGGTCCGCTTATCGGTAGCTACACAGGCCCCTCTGATTGACGT
TGGTGTAGCCTCCCGTAGTCTTCCTGGGCCCCTGGGAGGTACATGTCCCCCAGCATTGGTGTAAGAGCTT
CAGCCAAGAGTTACACATAAAGGCAATGTTGTGTTGCAGTCCACAGACTGCAAAGTCTGCTCCAGGATGA
AAGCCACTCAGTGTTGGCAAATGTGCACATCCATTTATAAGGATGTCAACTACAGTCAGAGAACCCCTTT
GTGTTTGGTCCCCCCCCGTGTCACATGTGGAACAGGGCCCAGTTGGCAAGTTGTACCAACCAACTGAAGG
GATTACATGCACTGCCCCGCGAAGAAGGGGCAGAGATGTCGTAGTCAGGTTTAGTTCGTCCGGGGCGGGG
ATCTGGCCGCAAATCAATCTAAAGTATATATGAGTAAACTTGGTCTGACAGTTACCAATGCTTAATCAGT
GAGGCACCTATCTCAGCGATCTGTCTATTTCGTTCATCCATAGTTGCCTGACTCCCCGTCGTGTAGATAA
CTACGATACGGGAGGGCTTACCATCTGGCCCCAGTGCTGCAATGATACCGCGAGACCCACGCTCACCGGC
TCCAGATTTATCAGCAATAAACCAGCCAGCCGGAAGGGCCGAGCGCAGAAGTGGTCCTGCAACTTTATCC
GCCTCCATCCAGTCTATTAATTGTTGCCGGGAAGCTAGAGTAAGTAGTTCGCCAGTTAATAGTTTGCGCA
ACGTTGTTGCCATTGCTACAGGCATCGTGGTGTCACGCTCGTCGTTTGGTATGGCTTCATTCAGCTCCGG
TTCCCAACGATCAAGGCGAGTTACATGATCCCCCATGTTGTGCAAAAAAGCGGTTAGCTCCTTCGGTCCT
CCGATCGTTGTCAGAAGTAAGTTGGCCGCAGTGTTATCACTCATGGTTATGGCAGCACTGCATAATTCTC
TTACTGTCATGCCATCCGTAAGATGCTTTTCTGTGACTGGTGAGTACTCAACCAAGTCATTCTGAGAATA
GTGTATGCGGCGACCGAGTTGCT
Features (pLannotate 1.2.2; 25 found; start..end, strand, type, name):
    260..364     -  promoter       AmpR promoter: bla
    781..1372    +  LTR            LTR: long terminal repeat from Moloney murine leukemia virus
   1435..1792    +  misc_feature   MMLV Ψ: packaging signal of Moloney murine leukemia virus (MMLV)
   1857..2273    +  CDS            gag (truncated): truncated Moloney murine leukemia virus (MMLV) gag gene lacking the start codon
   2283..2657    +  misc_feature   pol region: Moloney murine leukemia virus (MMLV) pol region containing the splice acceptor site
   2688..2734    +  misc_feature   MCS (fragment): pBluescript multiple cloning site
   2741..5170    +  CDS            Ntrk3: NTRK3_MOUSE - Also known as TrkC. Experimental evidence at protein level: Swiss-Prot protein existence level 1. Receptor tyrosine kinase involved in nervous system and probably heart development. Upon binding of its ligand NTF3/neurotrophin-3, NTRK3 autophosphorylates and activates different signaling pathways, including the phosphatidylinositol 3-kinase/AKT and the MAPK pathways, that control cell survival and differentiation. From Mus musculus (Mouse).
   5186..5869    +  CDS            (3-F)Tyr-EGFP: (3-F)Tyr-EGFP is a basic (constitutively fluorescent) green fluorescent protein published in 2004, derived from Aequorea victoria.
   5870..5892    +  misc_feature   MCS (fragment): pBluescript multiple cloning site
   5959..6080    +  LTR            3' LTR (ΔU3) (fragment): self-inactivating 3' long terminal repeat (LTR) from Moloney murine leukemia virus
   6081..6550    +  LTR            LTR: long terminal repeat from Moloney murine leukemia virus
   6616..6668    -  CDS            lacI (fragment): lac repressor; lacI; The lac repressor binds to the lac operator to inhibit transcription in E. coli. This inhibition can be relieved by adding lactose or isopropyl-β-D-thiogalactopyranoside (IPTG).
   6851..7439    -  rep_origin     ori: high-copy-number ColE1/pMB1/pBR322/pUC origin of replication
   7562..7696    -  polyA_signal   SV40 poly(A) signal: SV40 polyadenylation signal
   7719..7802    -  CDS            large T antigen (fragment): large T antigen from SV40 (simian virus 40)
   7811..7876    -  CDS            dmpM (fragment): DMPM_STRAD - Protein inferred from homology: Swiss-Prot protein existence level 3. From Streptomyces alboniger.
   7926..8525    -  CDS            PuroR: puromycin N-acetyltransferase; pac from Streptomyces alboniger; confers resistance to puromycin
   8608..9107    -  promoter       PGK promoter: mouse phosphoglycerate kinase 1 promoter
   9128..9151    +  promoter       tet promoter (fragment): E. coli promoter for tetracycline efflux protein gene
   9154..9498    +  CDS            BRRF2_EBVB9 (fragment): Protein inferred from homology: Swiss-Prot protein existence level 3. From Epstein-Barr virus (strain B95-8) (HHV-4) (Human herpesvirus 4).
   9536..9873    +  CDS            EBNA1 (fragment): Epstein-Barr nuclear antigen 1, also known as EBNA-1 crucial for latent viral infection, and for episomal amplification of vectors containing the oriP origin (Okita et al., 2013)
   9833..10837   +  CDS            EBNA1 (fragment): Epstein-Barr nuclear antigen 1, also known as EBNA-1 crucial for latent viral infection, and for episomal amplification of vectors containing the oriP origin (Okita et al., 2013)
  10920..11138   +  CDS            gL (fragment): GL_EBVB9 - Experimental evidence at protein level: Swiss-Prot protein existence level 1. The heterodimer glycoprotein H-glycoprotein L is required for the fusion of viral and plasma membranes leading to virus entry into the host cell. Acts as a functional inhibitor of gH and maintains gH in an inhibited form. Upon binding to host integrins, gL dissociates from gH leading to activation of the viral fusion glycoproteins gB and gH. Fusion of EBV with B-lymphocytes requires the additional receptor- binding protein gp42, which forms a complex with gH/gL. The heterodimer gH/gL targets also host EPHA
  11139..12928   +  rep_origin     oriP: Epstein-Barr virus oriP replication origin (Yates et al., 2000)
  13422..259     -  CDS            AmpR (across the origin): β-lactamase; bla; confers resistance to ampicillin, carbenicillin, and related antibiotics
