[The description below was written by a language model from this plasmid's Addgene catalogue record and pLannotate feature annotations shown in this document.]
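Description:
pLZRS-panTRK-CR1-EGFP is a Moloney murine leukemia virus (MMLV)-based retroviral expression plasmid built on the pLZRS backbone, used to deliver an engineered neurotrophin receptor into mammalian cells. In bacteria it is maintained through a high-copy ColE1/pUC-type origin and ampicillin resistance. Between the two MMLV LTRs lie the Ψ packaging signal, a truncated gag segment lacking its start codon, and a pol fragment carrying the splice acceptor. Together these allow the transcript to be packaged into virions, with the 5′ LTR serving as the promoter for the insert.

The payload, cloned between NotI and HindIII sites, is the CR1 pan-TRK receptor (also called CR213). This is a hybrid Trk receptor tyrosine kinase designed to bind NGF, BDNF and NT-3, fused at its C terminus to EGFP so that expression and localisation can be followed by fluorescence. The catalogue lists the insert as human, whereas automated annotation matched the coding region most closely to mouse Ntrk3 (TrkC). This suggests a largely TrkC-like sequence, but the record does not state the exact chimeric composition.

Outside the proviral region, a PGK promoter drives a puromycin resistance gene with an SV40 polyadenylation signal. Epstein-Barr virus EBNA1 and oriP permit episomal replication, so the plasmid can be retained under puromycin selection in transfected packaging cells to sustain virus production. Because this cassette lies outside the LTRs, it would not be transferred to transduced cells.

The recorded sizes disagree: 14,774 bp in the catalogue, 14,647 bp by depositor digest and 14,023 nt in the sequenced record. EBNA1 is annotated only as fragments, so its repetitive region may be incompletely assembled in the sequence.
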