Addgene plasmid #187194: pLZRS-panTRK-CR1-EGFP
Purpose: To express a hybrid Trk receptor tagged with EGFP. This Hybrid TRK receptor was designed to bind NGF, BDNF and NT-3
Depositing lab: Pantelis Tsoulfas. Depositing organization: University of Miami. Publication: TrkA amino acids controlling specificity for nerve growth factor. O'Connell L, Hongo JA, Presta LG, Tsoulfas P. J Biol Chem. 2000 Mar 17;275(11):7870-7. doi: 10.1074/jbc.275.11.7870. PubMed 10713102.
Backbone
  Vector backbone: pLZRS
  Total vector size (bp): 14774
  Vector type: Mammalian Expression, Retroviral
  Selectable markers: Puromycin
Growth in bacteria
  Bacterial resistance: Ampicillin, 100 μg/mL
  Growth temperature: 37°C
  Growth strain: NEB Stable
  Copy number: High Copy
Gene/Insert
  Gene/Insert name: CR1 pan-TRK receptor (alt name: CR213)
  Species: H. sapiens (human)
  Insert size (bp): 3128
  Promoter: mo-MLV or MMLV
  Tag / fusion protein: EGFP (C terminal on insert)
  Cloning method: Restriction Enzyme; 5′ cloning site NotI (not destroyed); 3′ cloning site HindIII (not destroyed)
  Sequencing primers: 5′ pBMN 5'; 3′ EGFP-C
Terms and licenses: Academic/Nonprofit Terms; Industry Terms: Not Available to Industry
Depositor comments: Restriction digest confirmed the correct plasmid length (14,647 bp) with EBNA1 region present.
How to cite: pLZRS-panTRK-CR1-EGFP was a gift from Pantelis Tsoulfas (Addgene plasmid # 187194 ; http://n2t.net/addgene:187194 ; RRID:Addgene_187194)
